Addgene plasmid #127521: INCTbiosyn-p35S-GFP(rc)2
Purpose: Plasmid has a CaMV 35S promoter in a forward sequence orientation and an inverted EGFP coding sequence (reverse complement) flanked by attB and attP integrase 2 attachment sites.
Depositing lab: Martin Bonamino. Depositing organization: Instituto Nacional de Cancer (INCA). Publication: Genetic switches designed for eukaryotic cells and controlled by serine integrases. Gomide MS, Sales TT, Barros LRC, Limia CG, de Oliveira MA, Florentino LH, Barros LMG, Robledo ML, Jose GPC, Almeida MSM, Lima RN, Rehen SK, Lacorte C, Melo EO, Murad AM, Bonamino MH, Coelho CM, Rech E. Commun Biol. 2020 May 22;3(1):255. doi: 10.1038/s42003-020-0971-8. PubMed 32444777.
Backbone
  Vector backbone: pUC18
  Vector type: Plant Expression
Growth in bacteria
  Bacterial resistance: Ampicillin, 100 μg/mL
  Growth temperature: 37°C
  Growth strain: DH5alpha
  Copy number: High Copy
Gene/Insert
  Gene/Insert name: EGFP reverse complement coding sequence flanked by attB/attP Integrase 2 attachment sites. (alt name: Switch vector INT 2)
  Species: A. thaliana (mustard weed)
  Insert size (bp): 1531
  Cloning method: Unknown
Terms and licenses: Academic/Nonprofit Terms; Industry Terms: Not Available to Industry
Depositor comments: The whole insert (promoter, CDS and terminator) was synthesized and cloned into backbone plasmid. The CaMV 35S promoter sequence is derived from iGEM registry (BBa_K1547006); the EGFP coding sequence from Chiu, W. et al. Curr. Biol. 6, 325-330 (1996); the attB/P integrase 2 attachment sites sequences from Yang, L. et al. Nat. Methods 11, 1261-1266 (2014); and the NOS terminator sequence from pBI426 plasmid of Datla, R.S., et al. Gene 101, 239-246 (1991).
How to cite: INCTbiosyn-p35S-GFP(rc)2 was a gift from Martin Bonamino (Addgene plasmid # 127521 ; http://n2t.net/addgene:127521 ; RRID:Addgene_127521)
