[The description below was written by a language model from this plasmid's Addgene catalogue record and pLannotate feature annotations shown in this document.]
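Description:
INCTbiosyn-p35S-GFP(rc)2 is a plant expression "switch" reporter built on the pUC18 backbone, a small high-copy E. coli cloning plasmid of about 4.2 kb. It is propagated through the ColE1/pUC-type origin and selected with ampicillin via the β-lactamase gene. Remnants of the pUC lacZα region, the lac promoter/operator and the split multiple cloning site flank the insert. The backbone carries no plant selectable marker, T-DNA borders or plant replication functions, so it appears suited to direct DNA delivery and transient assays rather than Agrobacterium-mediated transformation, although the record does not state the delivery route.

The roughly 1.5 kb insert was synthesized as a single unit. It comprises a forward-oriented CaMV 35S promoter, an EGFP coding sequence placed in reverse-complement orientation, and a forward-oriented NOS terminator and polyadenylation signal. According to the catalogue entry, the inverted EGFP is flanked by the attB and attP attachment sites of serine integrase 2. These sites are not called in the automated annotation, but they would fit in the unannotated gaps on either side of the EGFP gene. In the starting state the promoter reads into the antisense strand of EGFP, so no fluorescent protein is made. When the cognate integrase is supplied, recombination between attB and attP inverts the intervening segment, aligning EGFP with the 35S promoter and NOS terminator and turning fluorescence on. Without a directionality factor, such serine integrase reactions are generally unidirectional, giving a stable OFF-to-ON change.

The plasmid serves as the reporter half of an integrase-controlled genetic switch for testing integrase 2 activity in plant cells, with Arabidopsis thaliana listed as the associated species. The depositor and sequencing-derived records are the same length and show the same features, differing only in the coordinate start point.
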