Features (pLannotate 1.2.2; 16 found; start..end, strand, type, name):
    137..236     +  misc_feature   bom (fragment): basis of mobility region from pBR322
    242..396     -  CDS            lacZα (fragment): LacZα fragment of β-galactosidase; lacZ fragment
    399..436     -  misc_feature   MCS (fragment): pUC18/19 multiple cloning site
    477..821     +  promoter       CaMV 35S promoter: strong constitutive promoter from cauliflower mosaic virus
    774..820     +  promoter       minimal CaMV 35S promoter: minimal 35S promoter from cauliflower mosaic virus
    920..1639    -  CDS            EGFP: the original enhanced GFP (Yang et al., 1996) mammalian codon-optimized
   1713..1955    +  terminator     NOS terminator: nopaline synthase terminator and poly(A) signal
   1968..1986    -  misc_feature   MCS (fragment): pUC18/19 multiple cloning site
   2019..2035    -  protein_bind   lac operator: The lac repressor binds to the lac operator to inhibit transcription in E. coli. This inhibition can be relieved by adding lactose or isopropyl-β-D-thiogalactopyranoside (IPTG). lac repressor encoded by lacI
   2043..2073    -  promoter       lac promoter: promoter for the E. coli lac operon
   2088..2109    -  protein_bind   CAP binding site: CAP binding activates transcription in the presence of cAMP. E. coli catabolite activator protein
   2122..2214    -  CDS            lacI (fragment): lac repressor; lacI; The lac repressor binds to the lac operator to inhibit transcription in E. coli. This inhibition can be relieved by adding lactose or isopropyl-β-D-thiogalactopyranoside (IPTG).
   2397..2985    -  rep_origin     ori: high-copy-number ColE1/pMB1/pBR322/pUC origin of replication
   3156..4016    -  CDS            AmpR: β-lactamase; bla; confers resistance to ampicillin, carbenicillin, and related antibiotics
   4017..4121    -  promoter       AmpR promoter: bla
   4216..35      +  CDS            rop (fragment) (across the origin): Rop protein, which maintains plasmids at low copy number; rop
>Addgene plasmid #127521 | INCTbiosyn-p35S-GFP(rc)2 | depositor full sequence | sequence record 244155 | Full Sequence
TCGCGCGTTTCGGTGATGACGGTGAAAACCTCTGACACATGCAGCTCCCGGAGACGGTCACAGCTTGTCT
GTAAGCGGATGCCGGGAGCAGACAAGCCCGTCAGGGCGCGTCAGCGGGTGTTGGCGGGTGTCGGGGCTGG
CTTAACTATGCGGCATCAGAGCAGATTGTACTGAGAGTGCACCATATGCGGTGTGAAATACCGCACAGAT
GCGTAAGGAGAAAATACCGCATCAGGCGCCATTCGCCATTCAGGCTGCGCAACTGTTGGGAAGGGCGATC
GGTGCGGGCCTCTTCGCTATTACGCCAGCTGGCGAAAGGGGGATGTGCTGCAAGGCGATTAAGTTGGGTA
ACGCCAGGGTTTTCCCAGTCACGACGTTGTAAAACGACGGCCAGTGCCAAGCTTGCATGCCTGCAGGTCG
ACTCTAGAGGATCCCCTAATTCATCAAATTATAACTATATAGACCCTAATTTCATATGAGACTTTTCAAC
AAAGGGTAATATCCGGAAACCTCCTCGGATTCCATTGCCCAGCTATCTGTCACTTTATTGTGAAGATAGT
GGAAAAGGAAGGTGGCTCCTACAAATGCCATCATTGCGATAAAGGAAAGGCCATCGTTGAAGATGCCTCT
GCCGACAGTGGTCCCAAAGATGGACCCCCACCCACGAGGAGCATCGTGGAAAAAGAAGACGTTCCAACCA
CGTCTTCAAAGCAAGTGGATTGATGTGATATCTCCACTGACGTAAGGGATGACGCACAATCCCACTATCC
TTCGCAAGACCCTTCCTCTATATAAGGAAGTTCATTTCATTTGGAGAGGACTAACTGTGCCAAATTATCT
TCCAAACTCCTAATCCAATTGGACGGCGCAGAAGGGGAGTAGCTCTTCGCCGGACCGTCGACATACTGCT
CAGCTCGTCTTACTTGTACAGCTCGTCCATGCCGAGAGTGATCCCGGCGGCGGTCACGAACTCCAGCAGG
ACCATGTGATCGCGCTTCTCGTTGGGGTCTTTGCTCAGGGCGGACTGGGTGCTCAGGTAGTGGTTGTCGG
GCAGCAGCACGGGGCCGTCGCCGATGGGGGTGTTCTGCTGGTAGTGGTCGGCGAGCTGCACGCTGCCGTC
CTCGATGTTGTGGCGGATCTTGAAGTTCACCTTGATGCCGTTCTTCTGCTTGTCGGCCATGATATAGACG
TTGTGGCTGTTGTAGTTGTACTCCAGCTTGTGCCCCAGGATGTTGCCGTCCTCCTTGAAGTCGATGCCCT
TCAGCTCGATGCGGTTCACCAGGGTGTCGCCCTCGAACTTCACCTCGGCGCGGGTCTTGTAGTTGCCGTC
GTCCTTGAAGAAGATGGTGCGCTCCTGGACGTAGCCTTCGGGCATGGCGGACTTGAAGAAGTCGTGCTGC
TTCATGTGGTCGGGGTAGCGGCTGAAGCACTGCACGCCGTAGGTGAAGGTGGTCACGAGGGTGGGCCAGG
GCACGGGCAGCTTGCCGGTGGTGCAGATGAACTTCAGGGTCAGCTTGCCGTAGGTGGCATCGCCCTCGCC
CTCGCCGGACACGCTGAACTTGTGGCCGTTTACGTCGCCGTCCAGCTCGACCAGGATGGGCACCACCCCG
GTGAACAGCTCCTCGCCCTTGCTCACCATAGCCAAGAGCAGTGCCTTGCAGAAGTTCTCGGGCGAGAATC
TCGCGTAGACACATACATGAGCGAATTTCCCCGATCGTTCAAACATTTGGCAATAAAGTTTCTTAAGATT
GAATCCTGTTGCCGGTCTTGCGATGATTATCATATAATTTCTGTTGAATTACGTTAAGCATGTAATATTT
AACATGTAATGCATGACGTTATTTATGAGATGGGTTTTTATGATTAGAGTCCCGCAATTATACATTTAAT
ACGCGATAGAAAACAAAATATCGCGCGCAAACTTGGATAAATTATCGCGCGCGGTGTCATCTATGAGGAC
TAGATCGGGGTACCGAGCTCGAATTCGTAATCATGTCATAGCTGTTTCCTGTGTGAAATTGTTATCCGCT
CACAATTCCACACAACATACGAGCCGGAAGCATAAAGTGTAAAGCCTGGGGTGCCTAATGAGTGAGCTAA
CTCACATTAATTGCGTTGCGCTCACTGCCCGCTTTCCAGTCGGGAAACCTGTCGTGCCAGCTGCATTAAT
GAATCGGCCAACGCGCGGGGAGAGGCGGTTTGCGTATTGGGCGCTCTTCCGCTTCCTCGCTCACTGACTC
GCTGCGCTCGGTCGTTCGGCTGCGGCGAGCGGTATCAGCTCACTCAAAGGCGGTAATACGGTTATCCACA
GAATCAGGGGATAACGCAGGAAAGAACATGTGAGCAAAAGGCCAGCAAAAGGCCAGGAACCGTAAAAAGG
CCGCGTTGCTGGCGTTTTTCCATAGGCTCCGCCCCCCTGACGAGCATCACAAAAATCGACGCTCAAGTCA
GAGGTGGCGAAACCCGACAGGACTATAAAGATACCAGGCGTTTCCCCCTGGAAGCTCCCTCGTGCGCTCT
CCTGTTCCGACCCTGCCGCTTACCGGATACCTGTCCGCCTTTCTCCCTTCGGGAAGCGTGGCGCTTTCTC
ATAGCTCACGCTGTAGGTATCTCAGTTCGGTGTAGGTCGTTCGCTCCAAGCTGGGCTGTGTGCACGAACC
CCCCGTTCAGCCCGACCGCTGCGCCTTATCCGGTAACTATCGTCTTGAGTCCAACCCGGTAAGACACGAC
TTATCGCCACTGGCAGCAGCCACTGGTAACAGGATTAGCAGAGCGAGGTATGTAGGCGGTGCTACAGAGT
TCTTGAAGTGGTGGCCTAACTACGGCTACACTAGAAGGACAGTATTTGGTATCTGCGCTCTGCTGAAGCC
AGTTACCTTCGGAAAAAGAGTTGGTAGCTCTTGATCCGGCAAACAAACCACCGCTGGTAGCGGTGGTTTT
TTTGTTTGCAAGCAGCAGATTACGCGCAGAAAAAAAGGATCTCAAGAAGATCCTTTGATCTTTTCTACGG
GGTCTGACGCTCAGTGGAACGAAAACTCACGTTAAGGGATTTTGGTCATGAGATTATCAAAAAGGATCTT
CACCTAGATCCTTTTAAATTAAAAATGAAGTTTTAAATCAATCTAAAGTATATATGAGTAAACTTGGTCT
GACAGTTACCAATGCTTAATCAGTGAGGCACCTATCTCAGCGATCTGTCTATTTCGTTCATCCATAGTTG
CCTGACTCCCCGTCGTGTAGATAACTACGATACGGGAGGGCTTACCATCTGGCCCCAGTGCTGCAATGAT
ACCGCGAGACCCACGCTCACCGGCTCCAGATTTATCAGCAATAAACCAGCCAGCCGGAAGGGCCGAGCGC
AGAAGTGGTCCTGCAACTTTATCCGCCTCCATCCAGTCTATTAATTGTTGCCGGGAAGCTAGAGTAAGTA
GTTCGCCAGTTAATAGTTTGCGCAACGTTGTTGCCATTGCTACAGGCATCGTGGTGTCACGCTCGTCGTT
TGGTATGGCTTCATTCAGCTCCGGTTCCCAACGATCAAGGCGAGTTACATGATCCCCCATGTTGTGCAAA
AAAGCGGTTAGCTCCTTCGGTCCTCCGATCGTTGTCAGAAGTAAGTTGGCCGCAGTGTTATCACTCATGG
TTATGGCAGCACTGCATAATTCTCTTACTGTCATGCCATCCGTAAGATGCTTTTCTGTGACTGGTGAGTA
CTCAACCAAGTCATTCTGAGAATAGTGTATGCGGCGACCGAGTTGCTCTTGCCCGGCGTCAATACGGGAT
AATACCGCGCCACATAGCAGAACTTTAAAAGTGCTCATCATTGGAAAACGTTCTTCGGGGCGAAAACTCT
CAAGGATCTTACCGCTGTTGAGATCCAGTTCGATGTAACCCACTCGTGCACCCAACTGATCTTCAGCATC
TTTTACTTTCACCAGCGTTTCTGGGTGAGCAAAAACAGGAAGGCAAAATGCCGCAAAAAAGGGAATAAGG
GCGACACGGAAATGTTGAATACTCATACTCTTCCTTTTTCAATATTATTGAAGCATTTATCAGGGTTATT
GTCTCATGAGCGGATACATATTTGAATGTATTTAGAAAAATAAACAAATAGGGGTTCCGCGCACATTTCC
CCGAAAAGTGCCACCTGACGTCTAAGAAACCATTATTATCATGACATTAACCTATAAAAATAGGCGTATC
ACGAGGCCCTTTCGTC
