Features (pLannotate 1.2.2; 16 found; start..end, strand, type, name):
    101..138     -  misc_feature   MCS (fragment): pUC18/19 multiple cloning site
    179..523     +  promoter       CaMV 35S promoter: strong constitutive promoter from cauliflower mosaic virus
    476..522     +  promoter       minimal CaMV 35S promoter: minimal 35S promoter from cauliflower mosaic virus
    622..1341    -  CDS            EGFP: the original enhanced GFP (Yang et al., 1996) mammalian codon-optimized
   1415..1657    +  terminator     NOS terminator: nopaline synthase terminator and poly(A) signal
   1670..1688    -  misc_feature   MCS (fragment): pUC18/19 multiple cloning site
   1721..1737    -  protein_bind   lac operator: The lac repressor binds to the lac operator to inhibit transcription in E. coli. This inhibition can be relieved by adding lactose or isopropyl-β-D-thiogalactopyranoside (IPTG). lac repressor encoded by lacI
   1745..1775    -  promoter       lac promoter: promoter for the E. coli lac operon
   1790..1811    -  protein_bind   CAP binding site: CAP binding activates transcription in the presence of cAMP. E. coli catabolite activator protein
   1824..1916    -  CDS            lacI (fragment): lac repressor; lacI; The lac repressor binds to the lac operator to inhibit transcription in E. coli. This inhibition can be relieved by adding lactose or isopropyl-β-D-thiogalactopyranoside (IPTG).
   2099..2687    -  rep_origin     ori: high-copy-number ColE1/pMB1/pBR322/pUC origin of replication
   2858..3718    -  CDS            AmpR: β-lactamase; bla; confers resistance to ampicillin, carbenicillin, and related antibiotics
   3719..3823    -  promoter       AmpR promoter: bla
   3918..3953    +  CDS            rop (fragment): Rop protein, which maintains plasmids at low copy number; rop
   4055..4154    +  misc_feature   bom (fragment): basis of mobility region from pBR322
   4160..98      -  CDS            lacZα (fragment) (across the origin): LacZα fragment of β-galactosidase; lacZ fragment
>Addgene plasmid #127521 | INCTbiosyn-p35S-GFP(rc)2 | addgene full sequence | sequence record 250828 | Addgene NGS Result
ATTACGCCAGCTGGCGAAAGGGGGATGTGCTGCAAGGCGATTAAGTTGGGTAACGCCAGGGTTTTCCCAG
TCACGACGTTGTAAAACGACGGCCAGTGCCAAGCTTGCATGCCTGCAGGTCGACTCTAGAGGATCCCCTA
ATTCATCAAATTATAACTATATAGACCCTAATTTCATATGAGACTTTTCAACAAAGGGTAATATCCGGAA
ACCTCCTCGGATTCCATTGCCCAGCTATCTGTCACTTTATTGTGAAGATAGTGGAAAAGGAAGGTGGCTC
CTACAAATGCCATCATTGCGATAAAGGAAAGGCCATCGTTGAAGATGCCTCTGCCGACAGTGGTCCCAAA
GATGGACCCCCACCCACGAGGAGCATCGTGGAAAAAGAAGACGTTCCAACCACGTCTTCAAAGCAAGTGG
ATTGATGTGATATCTCCACTGACGTAAGGGATGACGCACAATCCCACTATCCTTCGCAAGACCCTTCCTC
TATATAAGGAAGTTCATTTCATTTGGAGAGGACTAACTGTGCCAAATTATCTTCCAAACTCCTAATCCAA
TTGGACGGCGCAGAAGGGGAGTAGCTCTTCGCCGGACCGTCGACATACTGCTCAGCTCGTCTTACTTGTA
CAGCTCGTCCATGCCGAGAGTGATCCCGGCGGCGGTCACGAACTCCAGCAGGACCATGTGATCGCGCTTC
TCGTTGGGGTCTTTGCTCAGGGCGGACTGGGTGCTCAGGTAGTGGTTGTCGGGCAGCAGCACGGGGCCGT
CGCCGATGGGGGTGTTCTGCTGGTAGTGGTCGGCGAGCTGCACGCTGCCGTCCTCGATGTTGTGGCGGAT
CTTGAAGTTCACCTTGATGCCGTTCTTCTGCTTGTCGGCCATGATATAGACGTTGTGGCTGTTGTAGTTG
TACTCCAGCTTGTGCCCCAGGATGTTGCCGTCCTCCTTGAAGTCGATGCCCTTCAGCTCGATGCGGTTCA
CCAGGGTGTCGCCCTCGAACTTCACCTCGGCGCGGGTCTTGTAGTTGCCGTCGTCCTTGAAGAAGATGGT
GCGCTCCTGGACGTAGCCTTCGGGCATGGCGGACTTGAAGAAGTCGTGCTGCTTCATGTGGTCGGGGTAG
CGGCTGAAGCACTGCACGCCGTAGGTGAAGGTGGTCACGAGGGTGGGCCAGGGCACGGGCAGCTTGCCGG
TGGTGCAGATGAACTTCAGGGTCAGCTTGCCGTAGGTGGCATCGCCCTCGCCCTCGCCGGACACGCTGAA
CTTGTGGCCGTTTACGTCGCCGTCCAGCTCGACCAGGATGGGCACCACCCCGGTGAACAGCTCCTCGCCC
TTGCTCACCATAGCCAAGAGCAGTGCCTTGCAGAAGTTCTCGGGCGAGAATCTCGCGTAGACACATACAT
GAGCGAATTTCCCCGATCGTTCAAACATTTGGCAATAAAGTTTCTTAAGATTGAATCCTGTTGCCGGTCT
TGCGATGATTATCATATAATTTCTGTTGAATTACGTTAAGCATGTAATATTTAACATGTAATGCATGACG
TTATTTATGAGATGGGTTTTTATGATTAGAGTCCCGCAATTATACATTTAATACGCGATAGAAAACAAAA
TATCGCGCGCAAACTTGGATAAATTATCGCGCGCGGTGTCATCTATGAGGACTAGATCGGGGTACCGAGC
TCGAATTCGTAATCATGTCATAGCTGTTTCCTGTGTGAAATTGTTATCCGCTCACAATTCCACACAACAT
ACGAGCCGGAAGCATAAAGTGTAAAGCCTGGGGTGCCTAATGAGTGAGCTAACTCACATTAATTGCGTTG
CGCTCACTGCCCGCTTTCCAGTCGGGAAACCTGTCGTGCCAGCTGCATTAATGAATCGGCCAACGCGCGG
GGAGAGGCGGTTTGCGTATTGGGCGCTCTTCCGCTTCCTCGCTCACTGACTCGCTGCGCTCGGTCGTTCG
GCTGCGGCGAGCGGTATCAGCTCACTCAAAGGCGGTAATACGGTTATCCACAGAATCAGGGGATAACGCA
GGAAAGAACATGTGAGCAAAAGGCCAGCAAAAGGCCAGGAACCGTAAAAAGGCCGCGTTGCTGGCGTTTT
TCCATAGGCTCCGCCCCCCTGACGAGCATCACAAAAATCGACGCTCAAGTCAGAGGTGGCGAAACCCGAC
AGGACTATAAAGATACCAGGCGTTTCCCCCTGGAAGCTCCCTCGTGCGCTCTCCTGTTCCGACCCTGCCG
CTTACCGGATACCTGTCCGCCTTTCTCCCTTCGGGAAGCGTGGCGCTTTCTCATAGCTCACGCTGTAGGT
ATCTCAGTTCGGTGTAGGTCGTTCGCTCCAAGCTGGGCTGTGTGCACGAACCCCCCGTTCAGCCCGACCG
CTGCGCCTTATCCGGTAACTATCGTCTTGAGTCCAACCCGGTAAGACACGACTTATCGCCACTGGCAGCA
GCCACTGGTAACAGGATTAGCAGAGCGAGGTATGTAGGCGGTGCTACAGAGTTCTTGAAGTGGTGGCCTA
ACTACGGCTACACTAGAAGAACAGTATTTGGTATCTGCGCTCTGCTGAAGCCAGTTACCTTCGGAAAAAG
AGTTGGTAGCTCTTGATCCGGCAAACAAACCACCGCTGGTAGCGGTGGTTTTTTTGTTTGCAAGCAGCAG
ATTACGCGCAGAAAAAAAGGATCTCAAGAAGATCCTTTGATCTTTTCTACGGGGTCTGACGCTCAGTGGA
ACGAAAACTCACGTTAAGGGATTTTGGTCATGAGATTATCAAAAAGGATCTTCACCTAGATCCTTTTAAA
TTAAAAATGAAGTTTTAAATCAATCTAAAGTATATATGAGTAAACTTGGTCTGACAGTTACCAATGCTTA
ATCAGTGAGGCACCTATCTCAGCGATCTGTCTATTTCGTTCATCCATAGTTGCCTGACTCCCCGTCGTGT
AGATAACTACGATACGGGAGGGCTTACCATCTGGCCCCAGTGCTGCAATGATACCGCGAGACCCACGCTC
ACCGGCTCCAGATTTATCAGCAATAAACCAGCCAGCCGGAAGGGCCGAGCGCAGAAGTGGTCCTGCAACT
TTATCCGCCTCCATCCAGTCTATTAATTGTTGCCGGGAAGCTAGAGTAAGTAGTTCGCCAGTTAATAGTT
TGCGCAACGTTGTTGCCATTGCTACAGGCATCGTGGTGTCACGCTCGTCGTTTGGTATGGCTTCATTCAG
CTCCGGTTCCCAACGATCAAGGCGAGTTACATGATCCCCCATGTTGTGCAAAAAAGCGGTTAGCTCCTTC
GGTCCTCCGATCGTTGTCAGAAGTAAGTTGGCCGCAGTGTTATCACTCATGGTTATGGCAGCACTGCATA
ATTCTCTTACTGTCATGCCATCCGTAAGATGCTTTTCTGTGACTGGTGAGTACTCAACCAAGTCATTCTG
AGAATAGTGTATGCGGCGACCGAGTTGCTCTTGCCCGGCGTCAATACGGGATAATACCGCGCCACATAGC
AGAACTTTAAAAGTGCTCATCATTGGAAAACGTTCTTCGGGGCGAAAACTCTCAAGGATCTTACCGCTGT
TGAGATCCAGTTCGATGTAACCCACTCGTGCACCCAACTGATCTTCAGCATCTTTTACTTTCACCAGCGT
TTCTGGGTGAGCAAAAACAGGAAGGCAAAATGCCGCAAAAAAGGGAATAAGGGCGACACGGAAATGTTGA
ATACTCATACTCTTCCTTTTTCAATATTATTGAAGCATTTATCAGGGTTATTGTCTCATGAGCGGATACA
TATTTGAATGTATTTAGAAAAATAAACAAATAGGGGTTCCGCGCACATTTCCCCGAAAAGTGCCACCTGA
CGTCTAAGAAACCATTATTATCATGACATTAACCTATAAAAATAGGCGTATCACGAGGCCCTTTCGTCTC
GCGCGTTTCGGTGATGACGGTGAAAACCTCTGACACATGCAGCTCCCGGAGACGGTCACAGCTTGTCTGT
AAGCGGATGCCGGGAGCAGACAAGCCCGTCAGGGCGCGTCAGCGGGTGTTGGCGGGTGTCGGGGCTGGCT
TAACTATGCGGCATCAGAGCAGATTGTACTGAGAGTGCACCATATGCGGTGTGAAATACCGCACAGATGC
GTAAGGAGAAAATACCGCATCAGGCGCCATTCGCCATTCAGGCTGCGCAACTGTTGGGAAGGGCGATCGG
TGCGGGCCTCTTCGCT
